Addgene plasmid #43467: II-TTGA
Depositing lab: Chad Cowan & Kiran Musunuru. Depositing organization: Harvard University. Publication: A TALEN Genome-Editing System for Generating Human Stem Cell-Based Disease Models. Ding Q, Lee YK, Schaefer EA, Peters DT, Veres A, Kim K, Kuperwasser N, Motola DL, Meissner TB, Hendriks WT, Trevisan M, Gupta RM, Moisan A, Banks E, Friesen M, Schinzel RT, Xia F, Tang A, Xia Y, Figueroa E, Wann A, Ahfeldt T, Daheron L, Zhang F, Rubin LL, Peng LF, Chung RT, Musunuru K, Cowan CA. Cell Stem Cell. 2012 Dec 12. pii: S1934-5909(12)00645-5. doi: 10.1016/j.stem.2012.11.011. PubMed 23246482.
Backbone
  Vector backbone: pCRII-TOPO
  Backbone manufacturer: Invitrogen
  Backbone size w/o insert (bp): 3973
  Vector type: Bacterial Cloning
Growth in bacteria
  Bacterial resistance: Ampicillin and Kanamycin, 100 & 50 μg/mL
  Growth temperature: 37°C
  Growth strain: Top10
  Copy number: High Copy
Gene/Insert
  Gene/Insert name: II-TTGA
  Species: Synthetic
  Insert size (bp): 426
  Cloning method: TOPO Cloning
  Sequencing primers: 5′ T7; 3′ M13-rev
Terms and licenses: Academic/Nonprofit Terms; Industry Terms: Not Available to Industry
How to cite: II-TTGA was a gift from Chad Cowan & Kiran Musunuru (Addgene plasmid # 43467 ; http://n2t.net/addgene:43467 ; RRID:Addgene_43467)
