[The description below was written by a language model from this plasmid's Addgene catalogue record.]
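Description:
II-TTGA is a bacterial cloning plasmid built on the commercial pCRII-TOPO backbone (about 4.0 kb without insert), into which a 426 bp synthetic fragment was introduced by TOPO cloning. It is a high-copy plasmid maintained in E. coli and carries both ampicillin and kanamycin resistance, so either or both antibiotics can be used for selection. The insert is flanked by T7 and M13-reverse priming sites, which are the ones recorded for sequence verification. No feature table accompanies the record, so the details of the origin of replication and other backbone elements are not itemised here. The record lists no mammalian promoter or expression cassette, which is consistent with its classification as a pure cloning or storage vector rather than an expression construct.

The insert is described only by its name and as synthetic, and the record does not spell out its composition. The plasmid was deposited alongside a publication describing a TALEN genome-editing system for generating human stem cell-based disease models. In that context, the name and size suggest a pre-assembled block of four TAL effector repeat units, each roughly 100 bp, recognising the bases T, T, G and A, with the "II" prefix probably indicating the block's position in an ordered assembly scheme. This reading is an inference from the name, insert length and associated paper rather than something stated in the catalogue fields. On that basis, II-TTGA would serve as one member of a library of modular repeat fragments that are combined to build custom TALE DNA-binding arrays for nucleases targeting chosen genomic sites.
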