>Addgene plasmid #43467 | II-TTGA | depositor partial sequence | sequence record 58732 | II-TTGA sequence 426 bps
CGTCTCGCTTAACCCCAGAGCAGGTCGTGGCCATTGCCTCGAATGGAGGGGGCAAACAGGCGTTGGAAAC
CGTACAACGATTGCTGCCGGTGCTGTGCCAAGCGCACGGACTCACCCCAGAGCAGGTCGTGGCCATTGCC
TCGAATGGAGGGGGCAAACAGGCGTTGGAAACCGTACAACGATTGCTGCCGGTGCTGTGCCAAGCGCACG
GCCTCACCCCAGAGCAGGTCGTGGCAATCGCGAGCAATAACGGCGGAAAACAGGCTTTGGAAACGGTGCA
GAGGCTCCTTCCAGTGCTGTGCCAAGCGCACGGATTAACCCCAGAGCAGGTCGTGGCAATCGCCTCCAAC
ATTGGCGGGAAACAGGCACTCGAGACTGTCCAGCGCCTGCTTCCCGTGCTGTGCCAAGCGCACGGGCTCA
GAGACG
