>Addgene plasmid #43467 | II-TTGA | addgene partial sequence | sequence record 61504 | M13-F20 5'-TGTAAAACGACGGCCAGT-3'
GGGCGAATTGGGCCCTCTAGATGCATGCTCGAGCGGCCGCCAGTGTGATGGATATCTGCAGAATTCGCCC
TTAGTATCTTTCCTGTGCCCACGTCTCTGAGCCCGTGCGCTTGGCACAGCACGGGAAGCAGGCGCTGGAC
AGTCTCGAGTGCCTGTTTCCCGCCAATGTTGGAGGCGATTGCCACGACCTGCTCTGGGGTTAATCCGTGC
GCTTGGCACAGCACTGGAAGGAGCCTCTGCACCGTTTCCAAAGCCTGTTTTCCGCCGTTATTGCTCGCGA
TTGCCACGACCTGCTCTGGGGTGAGGCCGTGCGCTTGGCACAGCACCGGCAGCAATCGTTGTACGGTTTC
CAACGCCTGTTTGCCCCCTCCATTCGAGGCAATGGCCACGACCTGCTCTGGGGTGAGTCCGTGCGCTTGG
CACAGCACCGGCAGCAATCGTTGTACGGTTTCCAACGCCTGTTTGCCCCCTCCATTCGAGGCAATGGCCA
CGACCTGCTCTGGGGTTAAGCGAGACGCGCTAGGACGGCATCTATATAAGGGCGAATTCCAGCACACTGG
CGGCCGTTACTAGTGGATCCGAGCTCGGTACCAAGCTTGGCGTAATCATGGTCATAGCTGTTTCCTGTGT
GAAATTGTTATCCGCTCACAATTCCACACAACATACGAGCCGGAAGCATAAAGTGTAAAGCCTGGGGTGC
CTAATGAGTGAGCTAACTCACATTAATTGCGTTGCGCTCACTGCCCGCTTTCCAGTCGGGAAACCTGTCG
TGCCAGCTGCATTAATGAATCGGCCAACGCGCGGGGAGAGGCGGTTTGCGTATTGGGCGCTCTTCCGCTT
CCTCGCTCACTGACTCGCTGCGCTCGGTCGTTCGGCTGCGGCGAGCGGTATCAGCTCACTCAAAGGCGGT
AATACGGTTATCAAGATCAGGATACCAGAAA
